>Addgene plasmid #24652 | HA-PKB-pcDNA3-K179A | addgene partial sequence | sequence record 30631 | 24652 with T7
CTAGTAACGGCCGCCAGTGTGCTGGAATTCTGCAGATAATTCGGCTAGACCACCATGTACCCATACGATG
TTCCAGATTACGCAAGCTTGGGTGGTCCCATGGACGACGTGGCCATCGTGAAGGAGGGCTGGCTGCACAA
GCGAGGTGAGTACATCAAGACGTGGCGGCCGCGTTACTTCCTCCTGAAGAACGATGGCACGTTCATTGGC
TACAAGGAGCGGCCGCAGGACCTGGAGCAGCGTGAGTCGCCCCTCAACAACTTCTCCGTGGCCCAATGCC
AGCTGATGAAGACGGAGCGGCCGCGGCCCAACACCTTCATCATCCGCTGCCTGCAGTGGACCACGGTCAT
CGAGCGCACGTTCCACGTGGAGACGCCCGAGGAGCGGGAGGAGTGGACCACCGCCATCCAGACGGTGGCC
GACGGGCTCAAGAGGCAGGAGGAGGAGACGATGGACTTCCGGTCGGGCTCACCCGGCGAGAACTCGGGGG
CCGAGGAGATGGAGGTGTCGCTGGCCAAGCCCAAGCACCGCGTGACCATGAATGAGTTTGAGTACCTGAA
GCTGCTGGGCAAAGGCACCTTCGGGAAGGTGATCCTGGTGAAGGAGAAGGCCACAGGCCGCTACTACGCC
ATGGCGATCCTAAAGAAGGAGGTCATCGTGGCCAAGGACGAGGTGGCCCACACGCTCACA
