>Addgene plasmid #24652 | HA-PKB-pcDNA3-K179A | addgene partial sequence | sequence record 30632 | 24652 with CMV-F
GAGCTCTCTGGCTAACTAGAGAACCCACTGCTTACTGGCTTATCGAAATTAATACGACTCACTATAGGGA
GACCCAAGCTTGGTACCGAGCTCGGATCCACTAGTAACGGCCGCCAGTGTGCTGGAATTCTGCAGATAAT
TCGGCTAGACCACCATGTACCCATACGATGTTCCAGATTACGCAAGCTTGGGTGGTCCCATGGACGACGT
GGCCATCGTGAAGGAGGGCTGGCTGCACAAGCGAGGTGAGTACATCAAGACGTGGCGGCCGCGTTACTTC
CTCCTGAAGAACGATGGCACGTTCATTGGCTACAAGGAGCGGCCGCAGGACCTGGAGCAGCGTGAGTCGC
CCCTCAACAACTTCTCCGTGGCCCAATGCCAGCTGATGAAGACGGAGCGGCCGCGGCCCAACACCTTCAT
CATCCGCTGCCTGCAGTGGACCACGGTCATCGAGCGCACGTTCCACGTGGAGACGCCCGAGGAGCGGGAG
GAGTGGACCACCGCCATCCAGACGGTGGCCGACGGGCTCAAGAGGCAGGAGGAGGAGACGATGGACTTCC
GGTCGGGCTCACCCGGCGAGAACTCGGGGGCCGAGGAGATGGAGGTGTCGCTGGCCAAGCCCAAGCACCG
CGTGACCATG
