[The description below was written by a language model from this plasmid's Addgene catalogue record.]
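Description:
HA-PKB-pcDNA3-K179A is a mammalian expression plasmid built on the pcDNA3 backbone (about 5.4 kb without the insert) that encodes protein kinase B (PKB, also known as AKT1) carrying a K179A substitution and an N-terminal HA epitope tag. It is maintained in E. coli as a high-copy plasmid under ampicillin selection. No feature table accompanies the record, but the listed sequencing primers (CMV forward and BGH reverse) fit the standard pcDNA3 layout, in which the insert sits between the strong constitutive CMV immediate-early promoter and the bovine growth hormone polyadenylation signal. pcDNA3 vectors also normally carry a neomycin resistance cassette for G418 selection of stable mammalian lines, though the record does not list this. The species of origin is not given as a field. The linked Entrez gene alias (BOS_20453) hints at a bovine entry, but this should not be treated as confirmed.

Lysine 179 lies in the ATP-binding region of the PKB/AKT1 kinase domain, and replacing it with alanine is a widely used way to produce a catalytically inactive ("kinase-dead") protein. Such a construct generally serves as a negative control alongside wild-type or activated PKB, or as a potential dominant-interfering form in studies of PI3K/AKT signalling, although the record does not state an intended use. The HA tag lets the transfected protein be detected by immunoblotting or immunoprecipitated separately from endogenous AKT. Repository quality-control sequencing found two additional substitutions, N2D and D149E, which the depositor reports do not affect function.
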