Addgene plasmid #24652: HA-PKB-pcDNA3-K179A
Depositing lab: Jim Woodgett. Depositing organization: Sinai Health System.
Backbone
  Vector backbone: pcDNA3
  Backbone size w/o insert (bp): 5400
  Vector type: Mammalian Expression
Growth in bacteria
  Bacterial resistance: Ampicillin, 100 μg/mL
  Growth temperature: 37°C
  Growth strain: DH5alpha
  Copy number: High Copy
Gene/Insert
  Gene/Insert name: PKB
  Mutation: K179A
  Entrez Gene: AKT1 (a.k.a. BOS_20453)
  Tag / fusion protein: HA (N terminal on insert)
  Cloning method: Restriction Enzyme
  Sequencing primers: 5′ CMV-F; 3′ BGH-rev
Terms and licenses: Academic/Nonprofit Terms; Industry Terms
Depositor comments: Two additional mutations (N2D and D149E) detected in Addgene quality control sequencing. Author reports that these mutations do not affect function.
How to cite: HA-PKB-pcDNA3-K179A was a gift from Jim Woodgett (Addgene plasmid # 24652 ; http://n2t.net/addgene:24652 ; RRID:Addgene_24652)
